Addgene plasmid #140323: pDEST40-2XFL-Src-Y530EEI
Purpose: Expresses Flag-tagged human Src-Y530EEI in mammalian cells for structure-function studies
Depositing lab: Mark Moasser. Depositing organization: University of California, San Francisco (UCSF). Publication: A Dimerization Function in the Intrinsically Disordered N-Terminal Region of Src. Spassov DS, Ruiz-Saenz A, Piple A, Moasser MM. Cell Rep. 2018 Oct 9;25(2):449-463.e4. doi: 10.1016/j.celrep.2018.09.035. PubMed 30304684.
Backbone
  Vector backbone: modified pcDNA-pDEST40
  Backbone manufacturer: modified from ThermoFisher 12274015
  Backbone size w/o insert (bp): 7100
  Vector type: Mammalian Expression
  Selectable markers: Neomycin (select with G418)
Growth in bacteria
  Bacterial resistance: Ampicillin, 100 μg/mL
  Growth temperature: 37°C
  Growth strain: DH5alpha
  Copy number: High Copy
Gene/Insert
  Gene/Insert name: Src mutant (alt name: Y530EEI)
  Species: H. sapiens (human)
  Insert size (bp): 1608
  Mutation: Y530EEI
  Entrez Gene: SRC (a.k.a. ASV, SRC1, THC6, c-SRC, p60-Src)
  Promoter: CMV
  Tag / fusion protein: 2X Flag (C terminal on backbone)
  Cloning method: Gateway Cloning
Terms and licenses: Academic/Nonprofit Terms; Industry Terms: Not Available to Industry
How to cite: pDEST40-2XFL-Src-Y530EEI was a gift from Mark Moasser (Addgene plasmid # 140323 ; http://n2t.net/addgene:140323 ; RRID:Addgene_140323)
