[The description below was written by a language model from this plasmid's Addgene catalogue record and pLannotate feature annotations shown in this document.]
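Description:
pDEST40-2XFL-Src-Y530EEI is a mammalian expression plasmid built on a modified pcDNA-pDEST40 Gateway destination backbone, carrying a mutant form of the human non-receptor tyrosine kinase Src. In bacteria it is maintained by a high-copy ColE1/pUC-type origin and selected with ampicillin through the β-lactamase gene. An f1 origin is also present. For selection in mammalian cells, an SV40 early promoter drives a neomycin phosphotransferase gene terminated by the SV40 polyadenylation signal, which allows G418 selection of stable transfectants.

The expression cassette uses the CMV immediate early enhancer and promoter, followed by a T7 promoter. The 1,608 bp SRC coding sequence sits between attB1 and attB2 sites, the scars of the Gateway recombination used to insert it. Directly downstream of attB2 lies the backbone-encoded C-terminal tag. The annotation software calls it a fragment of 3xFLAG, which is consistent with the two tandem Flag epitopes given in the catalogue entry. A V5 epitope sequence from the parental pDEST40 vector is annotated further downstream, but the record does not say whether it is translated as part of the fusion. Transcripts terminate at the bovine growth hormone polyadenylation signal. Short annotated fragments such as an HIV-1 LTR piece, ble and lacI appear to be backbone remnants or partial matches rather than functional parts.

The insert carries the mutation designated Y530EEI, affecting the C-terminal tail around tyrosine 530, the regulatory residue whose phosphorylation holds Src in its inactive conformation; the record does not detail the exact residue changes. The plasmid is intended for expressing Flag-tagged mutant Src in mammalian cells for structure-function studies, with the tag allowing detection and immunoprecipitation.
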