Features (pLannotate 1.2.2; 24 found; start..end, strand, type, name):
     28..80      -  misc_feature   bom (fragment): basis of mobility region from pBR322
    235..614     +  enhancer       CMV enhancer: human cytomegalovirus immediate early enhancer
    615..818     +  promoter       CMV promoter: human cytomegalovirus (CMV) immediate early promoter
    814..847     +  LTR            5' LTR (truncated) (fragment): truncated 5' long terminal repeat (LTR) from HIV-1
    863..881     +  promoter       T7 promoter: promoter for bacteriophage T7 RNA polymerase
    911..935     +  protein_bind   attB1: mutant version of attB; recombination site for the Gateway® BP reaction BP Clonase™
    953..2560    +  CDS            SRC: SRC_HUMAN - Also known as SRC1. Experimental evidence at protein level: Swiss-Prot protein existence level 1. Non-receptor protein tyrosine kinase which is activated following engagement of many different classes of cellular receptors including immune response receptors, integrins and other adhesion receptors, receptor protein tyrosine kinases, G protein-coupled receptors as well as cytokine receptors. Participates in signaling pathways that control a diverse spectrum of biological activities including gene transcription, immune response, cell adhesion, cell cycle progression, apoptosis, migra
   2562..2586    -  protein_bind   attB2: mutant version of attB; recombination site for the Gateway® BP reaction BP Clonase™
   2597..2647    +  CDS            3xFLAG (fragment): three tandem FLAG® epitope tags
   2673..2714    +  CDS            V5 tag: epitope tag from simian virus 5
   2770..2994    +  polyA_signal   bGH poly(A) signal: bovine growth hormone polyadenylation signal
   2998..3019    +  promoter       SV40 promoter (fragment): SV40 enhancer and early promoter
   3040..3468    +  rep_origin     f1 ori (sequence partly withheld): f1 bacteriophage origin of replication; arrow indicates direction of (+) strand synthesis
   3482..3811    +  promoter       SV40 promoter: SV40 enhancer and early promoter
   3878..4669    +  CDS            neo: KKA2_KLEPN - Also known as kan, nptII. Experimental evidence at protein level: Swiss-Prot protein existence level 1. Resistance to kanamycin, neomycin, paromomycin, ribostamycin, butirosin and gentamicin B. From Klebsiella pneumoniae.
   4695..4853    +  CDS            ble (fragment): BLE_KLEPN - Experimental evidence at protein level: Swiss-Prot protein existence level 1. Binding protein with a strong affinity to the bleomycin family of antibiotics. Binds to CL990; an antimitotic-antibiotic compound. From Klebsiella pneumoniae.
   4848..4969    +  polyA_signal   SV40 poly(A) signal: SV40 polyadenylation signal
   5042..5058    -  protein_bind   lac operator: The lac repressor binds to the lac operator to inhibit transcription in E. coli. This inhibition can be relieved by adding lactose or isopropyl-β-D-thiogalactopyranoside (IPTG). lac repressor encoded by lacI
   5066..5096    -  promoter       lac promoter: promoter for the E. coli lac operon
   5111..5132    -  protein_bind   CAP binding site: CAP binding activates transcription in the presence of cAMP. E. coli catabolite activator protein
   5145..5237    -  CDS            lacI (fragment): lac repressor; lacI; The lac repressor binds to the lac operator to inhibit transcription in E. coli. This inhibition can be relieved by adding lactose or isopropyl-β-D-thiogalactopyranoside (IPTG).
   5420..6008    -  rep_origin     ori: high-copy-number ColE1/pMB1/pBR322/pUC origin of replication
   6179..7039    -  CDS            AmpR: β-lactamase; bla; confers resistance to ampicillin, carbenicillin, and related antibiotics
   7040..7144    -  promoter       AmpR promoter: bla
>Addgene plasmid #140323 | pDEST40-2XFL-Src-Y530EEI | addgene full sequence | sequence record 292540 | Addgene NGS Result
GACGGATCGGGAGATCTCCCGATCCCCTATGGTGCACTCTCAGTACAATCTGCTCTGATGCCGCATAGTT
AAGCCAGTATCTGCTCCCTGCTTGTGTGTTGGAGGTCGCTGAGTAGTGCGCGAGCAAAATTTAAGCTACA
ACAAGGCAAGGCTTGACCGACAATTGCATGAAGAATCTGCTTAGGGTTAGGCGTTTTGCGCTGCTTCGCG
ATGTACGGGCCAGATATACGCGTTGACATTGATTATTGACTAGTTATTAATAGTAATCAATTACGGGGTC
ATTAGTTCATAGCCCATATATGGAGTTCCGCGTTACATAACTTACGGTAAATGGCCCGCCTGGCTGACCG
CCCAACGACCCCCGCCCATTGACGTCAATAATGACGTATGTTCCCATAGTAACGCCAATAGGGACTTTCC
ATTGACGTCAATGGGTGGAGTATTTACGGTAAACTGCCCACTTGGCAGTACATCAAGTGTATCATATGCC
AAGTACGCCCCCTATTGACGTCAATGACGGTAAATGGCCCGCCTGGCATTATGCCCAGTACATGACCTTA
TGGGACTTTCCTACTTGGCAGTACATCTACGTATTAGTCATCGCTATTACCATGGTGATGCGGTTTTGGC
AGTACATCAATGGGCGTGGATAGCGGTTTGACTCACGGGGATTTCCAAGTCTCCACCCCATTGACGTCAA
TGGGAGTTTGTTTTGGCACCAAAATCAACGGGACTTTCCAAAATGTCGTAACAACTCCGCCCCATTGACG
CAAATGGGCGGTAGGCGTGTACGGTGGGAGGTCTATATAAGCAGAGCTCTCTGGCTAACTAGAGAACCCA
CTGCTTACTGGCTTATCGAAATTAATACGACTCACTATAGGGAGACCCAAGCTGGCTAGTTAAGCTATCA
ACAAGTTTGTACAAAAAAGCAGGCTTCGAAGGAGATAGAACCATGGGTAGCAACAAGAGCAAGCCCAAGG
ATGCCAGCCAGCGGCGCCGCAGCCTGGAGCCCGCCGAGAACGTGCACGGCGCTGGCGGGGGCGCTTTCCC
CGCCTCGCAGACCCCCAGCAAGCCAGCCTCGGCCGACGGCCACCGCGGCCCCAGCGCGGCCTTCGCCCCC
GCGGCCGCCGAGCCCAAGCTGTTCGGAGGCTTCAACTCCTCGGACACCGTCACCTCCCCGCAGAGGGCGG
GCCCGCTGGCCGGTGGAGTGACCACCTTTGTGGCCCTCTATGACTATGAGTCTAGGACGGAGACAGACCT
GTCCTTCAAGAAAGGCGAGCGGCTCCAGATTGTCAACAACACAGAGGGAGACTGGTGGCTGGCCCACTCG
CTCAGCACAGGACAGACAGGCTACATCCCCAGCAACTACGTGGCGCCCTCCGACTCCATCCAGGCTGAGG
AGTGGTATTTTGGCAAGATCACCAGACGGGAGTCAGAGCGGTTACTGCTCAATGCAGAGAACCCGAGAGG
GACCTTCCTCGTGCGAGAAAGTGAGACCACGAAAGGTGCCTACTGCCTCTCAGTGTCTGACTTCGACAAC
GCCAAGGGCCTCAACGTGAAGCACTACAAGATCCGCAAGCTGGACAGCGGCGGCTTCTACATCACCTCCC
GCACCCAGTTCAACAGCCTGCAGCAGCTGGTGGCCTACTACTCCAAACACGCCGATGGCCTGTGCCACCG
CCTCACCACCGTGTGCCCCACGTCCAAGCCGCAGACTCAGGGCCTGGCCAAGGATGCCTGGGAGATCCCT
CGGGAGTCGCTGCGGCTGGAGGTCAAGCTGGGCCAGGGCTGCTTTGGCGAGGTGTGGATGGGGACCTGGA
ACGGTACCACCAGGGTGGCCATCAAAACCCTGAAGCCTGGCACGATGTCTCCAGAGGCCTTCCTGCAGGA
GGCCCAGGTCATGAAGAAGCTGAGGCATGAGAAGCTGGTGCAGTTGTATGCTGTGGTTTCAGAGGAGCCC
ATTTACATCGTCACGGAGTACATGAGCAAGGGGAGTTTGCTGGACTTTCTCAAGGGGGAGACAGGCAAGT
ACCTGCGGCTGCCTCAGCTGGTGGACATGGCTGCTCAGATCGCCTCAGGCATGGCGTACGTGGAGCGGAT
GAACTACGTCCACCGGGACCTTCGTGCAGCCAACATCCTGGTGGGAGAGAACCTGGTGTGCAAAGTGGCC
GACTTTGGGCTGGCTCGGCTCATTGAAGACAATGAGTACACGGCGCGGCAAGGTGCCAAATTCCCCATCA
AGTGGACGGCTCCAGAAGCTGCCCTCTATGGCCGCTTCACCATCAAGTCGGACGTGTGGTCCTTCGGGAT
CCTGCTGACTGAGCTCACCACAAAGGGACGGGTGCCCTACCCTGGGATGGTGAACCGCGAGGTGCTGGAC
CAGGTGGAGCGGGGCTACCGGATGCCCTGCCCGCCGGAGTGTCCCGAGTCCCTGCACGACCTCATGTGCC
AGTGCTGGCGGAAGGAGCCTGAGGAGCGGCCCACCTTCGAGTACCTGCAGGCCTTCCTGGAGGACTACTT
CACGTCCACCGAGCCCCAGTACGAGGAAATTGAGAACCTCGACCCAGCTTTCTTGTACAAAGTGGTTGAT
CTAGAGGATTACAAGGATGACGACGATAAGGGAGATTACAAGGATGACGACGATAAGTGATCTAGAGGGC
CCGCGGTTCGAAGGTAAGCCTATCCCTAACCCTCTCCTCGGTCTCGATTCTACGCGTACCGGTCATCATC
ACCATCACCATTGAGTTTAAACCCGCTGATCAGCCTCGACTGTGCCTTCTAGTTGCCAGCCATCTGTTGT
TTGCCCCTCCCCCGTGCCTTCCTTGACCCTGGAAGGTGCCACTCCCACTGTCCTTTCCTAATAAAATGAG
GAAATTGCATCGCATTGTCTGAGTAGGTGTCATTCTATTCTGGGGGGTGGGGTGGGGCAGGACAGCAAGG
GGGAGGATTGGGAAGACAATAGCAGGCATGCTGGGGATGCGGTGGGCTCTATGGCTTCTGAGGCGGAAAG
AACCAGCTGGGGCTCTAGGGGGTATCCCC
[124 nt withheld, positions 3040-3163]
C
[91 nt withheld, positions 3165-3255]
A
[49 nt withheld, positions 3257-3305]
CCTTTGACGTTGGAGTCCACGTTCTTT
[37 nt withheld, positions 3333-3369]
ACCCTATCTCGGTCTATTCTTTTGATTTATAAGGGATTTTGCCGATTTCGGCCTATTGGTTAAAAAATGA
GCTGATTTAACAAAAATTTAACGCGAATTAATTCTGTGGAATGTGTGTCAGTTAGGGTGTGGAAAGTCCC
CAGGCTCCCCAGCAGGCAGAAGTATGCAAAGCATGCATCTCAATTAGTCAGCAACCAGGTGTGGAAAGTC
CCCAGGCTCCCCAGCAGGCAGAAGTATGCAAAGCATGCATCTCAATTAGTCAGCAACCATAGTCCCGCCC
CTAACTCCGCCCATCCCGCCCCTAACTCCGCCCAGTTCCGCCCATTCTCCGCCCCATGGCTGACTAATTT
TTTTTATTTATGCAGAGGCCGAGGCCGCCTCTGCCTCTGAGCTATTCCAGAAGTAGTGAGGAGGCTTTTT
TGGAGGCCTAGGCTTTTGCAAAAAGCTCCCGGGAGCTTGTATATCCATTTTCGGATCTGATCAAGAGACA
GGATGAGGATCGTTTCGCATGATTGAACAAGATGGATTGCACGCAGGTTCTCCGGCCGCTTGGGTGGAGA
GGCTATTCGGCTATGACTGGGCACAACAGACAATCGGCTGCTCTGATGCCGCCGTGTTCCGGCTGTCAGC
GCAGGGGCGCCCGGTTCTTTTTGTCAAGACCGACCTGTCCGGTGCCCTGAATGAACTGCAGGACGAGGCA
GCGCGGCTATCGTGGCTGGCCACGACGGGCGTTCCTTGCGCAGCTGTGCTCGACGTTGTCACTGAAGCGG
GAAGGGACTGGCTGCTATTGGGCGAAGTGCCGGGGCAGGATCTCCTGTCATCTCACCTTGCTCCTGCCGA
GAAAGTATCCATCATGGCTGATGCAATGCGGCGGCTGCATACGCTTGATCCGGCTACCTGCCCATTCGAC
CACCAAGCGAAACATCGCATCGAGCGAGCACGTACTCGGATGGAAGCCGGTCTTGTCGATCAGGATGATC
TGGACGAAGAGCATCAGGGGCTCGCGCCAGCCGAACTGTTCGCCAGGCTCAAGGCGCGCATGCCCGACGG
CGAGGATCTCGTCGTGACCCATGGCGATGCCTGCTTGCCGAATATCATGGTGGAAAATGGCCGCTTTTCT
GGATTCATCGACTGTGGCCGGCTGGGTGTGGCGGACCGCTATCAGGACATAGCGTTGGCTACCCGTGATA
TTGCTGAAGAGCTTGGCGGCGAATGGGCTGACCGCTTCCTCGTGCTTTACGGTATCGCCGCTCCCGATTC
GCAGCGCATCGCCTTCTATCGCCTTCTTGACGAGTTCTTCTGAGCGGGACTCTGGGGTTCGCGAAATGAC
CGACCAAGCGACGCCCAACCTGCCATCACGAGATTTCGATTCCACCGCCGCCTTCTATGAAAGGTTGGGC
TTCGGAATCGTTTTCCGGGACGCCGGCTGGATGATCCTCCAGCGCGGGGATCTCATGCTGGAGTTCTTCG
CCCACCCCAACTTGTTTATTGCAGCTTATAATGGTTACAAATAAAGCAATAGCATCACAAATTTCACAAA
TAAAGCATTTTTTTCACTGCATTCTAGTTGTGGTTTGTCCAAACTCATCAATGTATCTTATCATGTCTGT
ATACCGTCGACCTCTAGCTAGAGCTTGGCGTAATCATGGTCATAGCTGTTTCCTGTGTGAAATTGTTATC
CGCTCACAATTCCACACAACATACGAGCCGGAAGCATAAAGTGTAAAGCCTGGGGTGCCTAATGAGTGAG
CTAACTCACATTAATTGCGTTGCGCTCACTGCCCGCTTTCCAGTCGGGAAACCTGTCGTGCCAGCTGCAT
TAATGAATCGGCCAACGCGCGGGGAGAGGCGGTTTGCGTATTGGGCGCTCTTCCGCTTCCTCGCTCACTG
ACTCGCTGCGCTCGGTCGTTCGGCTGCGGCGAGCGGTATCAGCTCACTCAAAGGCGGTAATACGGTTATC
CACAGAATCAGGGGATAACGCAGGAAAGAACATGTGAGCAAAAGGCCAGCAAAAGGCCAGGAACCGTAAA
AAGGCCGCGTTGCTGGCGTTTTTCCATAGGCTCCGCCCCCCTGACGAGCATCACAAAAATCGACGCTCAA
GTCAGAGGTGGCGAAACCCGACAGGACTATAAAGATACCAGGCGTTTCCCCCTGGAAGCTCCCTCGTGCG
CTCTCCTGTTCCGACCCTGCCGCTTACCGGATACCTGTCCGCCTTTCTCCCTTCGGGAAGCGTGGCGCTT
TCTCATAGCTCACGCTGTAGGTATCTCAGTTCGGTGTAGGTCGTTCGCTCCAAGCTGGGCTGTGTGCACG
AACCCCCCGTTCAGCCCGACCGCTGCGCCTTATCCGGTAACTATCGTCTTGAGTCCAACCCGGTAAGACA
CGACTTATCGCCACTGGCAGCAGCCACTGGTAACAGGATTAGCAGAGCGAGGTATGTAGGCGGTGCTACA
GAGTTCTTGAAGTGGTGGCCTAACTACGGCTACACTAGAAGAACAGTATTTGGTATCTGCGCTCTGCTGA
AGCCAGTTACCTTCGGAAAAAGAGTTGGTAGCTCTTGATCCGGCAAACAAACCACCGCTGGTAGCGGTGG
TTTTTTTGTTTGCAAGCAGCAGATTACGCGCAGAAAAAAAGGATCTCAAGAAGATCCTTTGATCTTTTCT
ACGGGGTCTGACGCTCAGTGGAACGAAAACTCACGTTAAGGGATTTTGGTCATGAGATTATCAAAAAGGA
TCTTCACCTAGATCCTTTTAAATTAAAAATGAAGTTTTAAATCAATCTAAAGTATATATGAGTAAACTTG
GTCTGACAGTTACCAATGCTTAATCAGTGAGGCACCTATCTCAGCGATCTGTCTATTTCGTTCATCCATA
GTTGCCTGACTCCCCGTCGTGTAGATAACTACGATACGGGAGGGCTTACCATCTGGCCCCAGTGCTGCAA
TGATACCGCGAGACCCACGCTCACCGGCTCCAGATTTATCAGCAATAAACCAGCCAGCCGGAAGGGCCGA
GCGCAGAAGTGGTCCTGCAACTTTATCCGCCTCCATCCAGTCTATTAATTGTTGCCGGGAAGCTAGAGTA
AGTAGTTCGCCAGTTAATAGTTTGCGCAACGTTGTTGCCATTGCTACAGGCATCGTGGTGTCACGCTCGT
CGTTTGGTATGGCTTCATTCAGCTCCGGTTCCCAACGATCAAGGCGAGTTACATGATCCCCCATGTTGTG
CAAAAAAGCGGTTAGCTCCTTCGGTCCTCCGATCGTTGTCAGAAGTAAGTTGGCCGCAGTGTTATCACTC
ATGGTTATGGCAGCACTGCATAATTCTCTTACTGTCATGCCATCCGTAAGATGCTTTTCTGTGACTGGTG
AGTACTCAACCAAGTCATTCTGAGAATAGTGTATGCGGCGACCGAGTTGCTCTTGCCCGGCGTCAATACG
GGATAATACCGCGCCACATAGCAGAACTTTAAAAGTGCTCATCATTGGAAAACGTTCTTCGGGGCGAAAA
CTCTCAAGGATCTTACCGCTGTTGAGATCCAGTTCGATGTAACCCACTCGTGCACCCAACTGATCTTCAG
CATCTTTTACTTTCACCAGCGTTTCTGGGTGAGCAAAAACAGGAAGGCAAAATGCCGCAAAAAAGGGAAT
AAGGGCGACACGGAAATGTTGAATACTCATACTCTTCCTTTTTCAATATTATTGAAGCATTTATCAGGGT
TATTGTCTCATGAGCGGATACATATTTGAATGTATTTAGAAAAATAAACAAATAGGGGTTCCGCGCACAT
TTCCCCGAAAAGTGCCACCTGACGTC
