>Addgene plasmid #140323 | pDEST40-2XFL-Src-Y530EEI | depositor partial sequence | sequence record 272251 | insert
ATGGGTAGCAACAAGAGCAAGCCCAAGGATGCCAGCCAGCGGCGCCGCAGCCTGGAGCCCGCCGAGAACG
TGCACGGCGCTGGCGGGGGCGCTTTCCCCGCCTCGCAGACCCCCAGCAAGCCAGCCTCGGCCGACGGCCA
CCGCGGCCCCAGCGCGGCCTTCGCCCCCGCGGCCGCCGAGCCCAAGCTGTTCGGAGGCTTCAACTCCTCG
GACACCGTCACCTCCCCGCAGAGGGCGGGCCCGCTGGCCGGTGGAGTGACCACCTTTGTGGCCCTCTATG
ACTATGAGTCTAGGACGGAGACAGACCTGTCCTTCAAGAAAGGCGAGCGGCTCCAGATTGTCAACAACAC
AGAGGGAGACTGGTGGCTGGCCCACTCGCTCAGCACAGGACAGACAGGCTACATCCCCAGCAACTACGTG
GCGCCCTCCGACTCCATCCAGGCTGAGGAGTGGTATTTTGGCAAGATCACCAGACGGGAGTCAGAGCGGT
TACTGCTCAATGCAGAGAACCCGAGAGGGACCTTCCTCGTGCGAGAAAGTGAGACCACGAAAGGTGCCTA
CTGCCTCTCAGTGTCTGACTTCGACAACGCCAAGGGCCTCAACGTGAAGCACTACAAGATCCGCAAGCTG
GACAGCGGCGGCTTCTACATCACCTCCCGCACCCAGTTCAACAGCCTGCAGCAGCTGGTGGCCTACTACT
CCAAACACGCCGATGGCCTGTGCCACCGCCTCACCACCGTGTGCCCCACGTCCAAGCCGCAGACTCAGGG
CCTGGCCAAGGATGCCTGGGAGATCCCTCGGGAGTCGCTGCGGCTGGAGGTCAAGCTGGGCCAGGGCTGC
TTTGGCGAGGTGTGGATGGGGACCTGGAACGGTACCACCAGGGTGGCCATCAAAACCCTGAAGCCTGGCA
CGATGTCTCCAGAGGCCTTCCTGCAGGAGGCCCAGGTCATGAAGAAGCTGAGGCATGAGAAGCTGGTGCA
GTTGTATGCTGTGGTTTCAGAGGAGCCCATTTACATCGTCACGGAGTACATGAGCAAGGGGAGTTTGCTG
GACTTTCTCAAGGGGGAGACAGGCAAGTACCTGCGGCTGCCTCAGCTGGTGGACATGGCTGCTCAGATCG
CCTCAGGCATGGCGTACGTGGAGCGGATGAACTACGTCCACCGGGACCTTCGTGCAGCCAACATCCTGGT
GGGAGAGAACCTGGTGTGCAAAGTGGCCGACTTTGGGCTGGCTCGGCTCATTGAAGACAATGAGTACACG
GCGCGGCAAGGTGCCAAATTCCCCATCAAGTGGACGGCTCCAGAAGCTGCCCTCTATGGCCGCTTCACCA
TCAAGTCGGACGTGTGGTCCTTCGGGATCCTGCTGACTGAGCTCACCACAAAGGGACGGGTGCCCTACCC
TGGGATGGTGAACCGCGAGGTGCTGGACCAGGTGGAGCGGGGCTACCGGATGCCCTGCCCGCCGGAGTGT
CCCGAGTCCCTGCACGACCTCATGTGCCAGTGCTGGCGGAAGGAGCCTGAGGAGCGGCCCACCTTCGAGT
ACCTGCAGGCCTTCCTGGAGGACTACTTCACGTCCACCGAGCCCCAGTACGAGGAAATTGAGAACCTC
